>Addgene plasmid #130524 | pTK_BsmBI_LacZ_Citrine_Nanotag_35 | depositor full sequence | sequence record 249901 | pTK_BsmBI_LacZ_Citrine_Nanotag_35 sequence 4951 bps
AATAAAATATCTTTATTTTCATTACATCTGTGTGTTGGTTTTTTGTGTGAATCGATAGTACTAACATACG
CTCTCCATCAAAACAAAACGAAACAAAACAAACTAGCAAAATAGGCTGTCCCCAGTGCAAGTGCAGGTGC
CAGAACATTTCTCTATCGATAGGTACCGAGCTCGAGTTGCCAGGGAGACGGGCGCCGCTACAGGGCGCGT
CCCATTCGCCATTCAGGCTGCGCAACTGTTGGGAAGGGCGATCGGTGCGGGCCTCTTCGCTATTACGCCA
GCTGGCGAAAGGGGGATGTGCTGCAAGGCGATTAAGTTGGGTAACGCCAGGGTTTTCCCAGTCACGACGT
TGTAAAACGACGGCCAGTGAGCGCGCGTAATACGACTCACTATAGGGCGAATTGGGTACCGGGCCCCCCC
TCGAGGTCCTCCAGCTTTTGTTCCCTTTAGTGAGGGTTAATTGCGCGCTTGGCGTAATCATGGTCATAGC
TGTTTCCTGTGTGAAATTGTTATCCGCTCACAATTCCACACAACATACGAGCCGGAAGCATAAAGTGTAA
AGCCTGGGGTGCCTAATGAGTGAGCTAACTCACATTAATTGCGTTGCGCTCACTGCCCGCTTTCCACCGG
TCGTCTCCTGTTGGCTAGCCCGGGCTCGAGATCTGCGATCTAAGTAAGCTTGCTGCTTCATCCCCGTGGC
CCGTTGCTCGCGTTTGCTGGCGGTGTCCCCGGAAGAAATATATTTGCATGTCTTTAGTTCTATGATGACA
CAAACCCCGCCCAGCGTCTTGTCATTGGCGAATTCGAACACGCAGATGCAGTCGGGGCGGCGCGGTCCCA
GGTCCACTTCGCATATTAAGGTGACGCGTGTGGCCTCGAACACCGAGCGACCCTGCAGCGACCCGCTTAA
CAGCGTCAACAGCGTGCCGCAGATCCCAAGCTTGCGGCCGCTTAAGCTGCAGAAGTTGGTCGTGAGGCAC
TGGGCAGGTAAGTATCAAGGTTACAAGACAGGTTTAAGGAGACCAATAGAAACTGGGCTTGTCGAGACAG
AGAAGACTCTTGCGTTTCTGATAGGCACCTATTGGTCTTACTGACATCCACTTTGCCTTTCTCTCCACAG
GTGTCCACTCCCAGGTTCAATACAGCTCTTAAGCGGCCGCAAGCTAGCTTGCCGCCACCATGGTGAGCAA
GGGCGAGGAGCTGTTCACCGGGGTGGTGCCCATCCTGGTCGAGCTGGACGGCGACGTAAACGGCCACAAG
TTCAGCGTGTCCGGCGAGGGCGAGGGCGATGCCACCTACGGCAAGCTGACCCTGAAGTTCATCTGCACCA
CCGGCAAGCTGCCCGTGCCCTGGCCCACCCTCGTGACCACCTTCGGCTACGGCCTGATGTGCTTCGCCCG
CTACCCCGACCACATGAAGCAGCACGACTTCTTCAAGTCCGCCATGCCCGAAGGCTACGTCCAGGAGCGC
ACCATCTTCTTCAAGGACGACGGCAACTACAAGACCCGCGCCGAGGTGAAGTTCGAGGGCGACACCCTGG
TGAACCGCATCGAGCTGAAGGGCATCGACTTCAAGGAGGACGGCAACATCCTGGGGCACAAGCTGGAGTA
CAACTACAACAGCCACAACGTCTATATCATGGCCGACAAGCAGAAGAACGGCATCAAGGTGAACTTCAAG
ATCCGCCACAACATCGAGGACGGCAGCGTGCAGCTCGCCGACCACTACCAGCAGAACACCCCCATCGGCG
ACGGCCCCGTGCTGCTGCCCGACAACCACTACCTGAGCTACCAGTCCGCCCTGAGCAAAGACCCCAACGA
GAAGCGCGATCACATGGTCCTGCTGGAGTTCGTGACCGCCGCCGGGATCACTCTCGGCATGGACGAGCTG
TACAAGTGAGCCTCTAGACTCCCTCAGCGGCGCGCCGATGCGAAGGAGTTTGCGTACCACGAACCTTGCT
TGAGCACAGGTCCGAGGCTCAACTAAGGGTTTGGGACGGGCCAACGTAGCTGACTGCTATGCCAGATCTC
ACGTGTCTAGAGTCGGGGCGGCCGGCCGCTTCGAGCAGACATGATAAGATACATTGATGAGTTTGGACAA
ACCACAACTAGAATGCAGTGAAAAAAATGCTTTATTTGTGAAATTTGTGATGCTATTGCTTTATTTGTAA
CCATTATAAGCTGCAATAAACAAGTTAACAACAACAATTGCATTCATTTTATGTTTCAGGTTCAGGGGGA
GGTGTGGGAGGTTTTTTAAAGCAAGTAAAACCTCTACAAATGTGGTAAAATCGATAAGGATCCGTCGACC
GATGCCCTTGAGAGCCTTCAACCCAGTCAGCTCCTTCCGGTGGGCGCGGGGCATGACTATCGTCGCCGCA
CTTATGACTGTCTTCTTTATCATGCAACTCGTAGGACAGGTGCCGGCAGCGCTCTTCCGCTTCCTCGCTC
ACTGACTCGCTGCGCTCGGTCGTTCGGCTGCGGCGAGCGGTATCAGCTCACTCAAAGGCGGTAATACGGT
TATCCACAGAATCAGGGGATAACGCAGGAAAGAACATGTGAGCAAAAGGCCAGCAAAAGGCCAGGAACCG
TAAAAAGGCCGCGTTGCTGGCGTTTTTCCATAGGCTCCGCCCCCCTGACGAGCATCACAAAAATCGACGC
TCAAGTCAGAGGTGGCGAAACCCGACAGGACTATAAAGATACCAGGCGTTTCCCCCTGGAAGCTCCCTCG
TGCGCTCTCCTGTTCCGACCCTGCCGCTTACCGGATACCTGTCCGCCTTTCTCCCTTCGGGAAGCGTGGC
GCTTTCTCAATGCTCACGCTGTAGGTATCTCAGTTCGGTGTAGGTCGTTCGCTCCAAGCTGGGCTGTGTG
CACGAACCCCCCGTTCAGCCCGACCGCTGCGCCTTATCCGGTAACTATCGTCTTGAGTCCAACCCGGTAA
GACACGACTTATCGCCACTGGCAGCAGCCACTGGTAACAGGATTAGCAGAGCGAGGTATGTAGGCGGTGC
TACAGAGTTCTTGAAGTGGTGGCCTAACTACGGCTACACTAGAAGGACAGTATTTGGTATCTGCGCTCTG
CTGAAGCCAGTTACCTTCGGAAAAAGAGTTGGTAGCTCTTGATCCGGCAAACAAACCACCGCTGGTAGCG
GTGGTTTTTTTGTTTGCAAGCAGCAGATTACGCGCAGAAAAAAAGGATCTCAAGAAGATCCTTTGATCTT
TTCTACGGGGTCTGACGCTCAGTGGAACGAAAACTCACGTTAAGGGATTTTGGTCATGAGATTATCAAAA
AGGATCTTCACCTAGATCCTTTTAAATTAAAAATGAAGTTTTAAATCAATCTAAAGTATATATGAGTAAA
CTTGGTCTGACAGTTACCAATGCTTAATCAGTGAGGCACCTATCTCAGCGATCTGTCTATTTCGTTCATC
CATAGTTGCCTGACTCCCCGTCGTGTAGATAACTACGATACGGGAGGGCTTACCATCTGGCCCCAGTGCT
GCAATGATACCGCGAGACCCACGCTCACCGGCTCCAGATTTATCAGCAATAAACCAGCCAGCCGGAAGGG
CCGAGCGCAGAAGTGGTCCTGCAACTTTATCCGCCTCCATCCAGTCTATTAATTGTTGCCGGGAAGCTAG
AGTAAGTAGTTCGCCAGTTAATAGTTTGCGCAACGTTGTTGCCATTGCTACAGGCATCGTGGTGTCACGC
TCGTCGTTTGGTATGGCTTCATTCAGCTCCGGTTCCCAACGATCAAGGCGAGTTACATGATCCCCCATGT
TGTGCAAAAAAGCGGTTAGCTCCTTCGGTCCTCCGATCGTTGTCAGAAGTAAGTTGGCCGCAGTGTTATC
ACTCATGGTTATGGCAGCACTGCATAATTCTCTTACTGTCATGCCATCCGTAAGATGCTTTTCTGTGACT
GGTGAGTACTCAACCAAGTCATTCTGAGAATAGTGTATGCGGCGACCGAGTTGCTCTTGCCCGGCGTCAA
TACGGGATAATACCGCGCCACATAGCAGAACTTTAAAAGTGCTCATCATTGGAAAACGTTCTTCGGGGCG
AAAACTCTCAAGGATCTTACCGCTGTTGAGATCCAGTTCGATGTAACCCACTCGTGCACCCAACTGATCT
TCAGCATCTTTTACTTTCACCAGCGTTTCTGGGTGAGCAAAAACAGGAAGGCAAAATGCCGCAAAAAAGG
GAATAAGGGCGACACGGAAATGTTGAATACTCATACTCTTCCTTTTTCAATATTATTGAAGCATTTATCA
GGGTTATTGTCTCATGAGCGGATACATATTTGAATGTATTTAGAAAAATAAACAAATAGGGGTTCCGCGC
ACATTTCCCCGAAAAGTGCCACCTG
[124 nt withheld, positions 4366-4489]
C
[91 nt withheld, positions 4491-4581]
A
[49 nt withheld, positions 4583-4631]
CCTTTGACGTTGGAGTCCACGTTCTTT
[37 nt withheld, positions 4659-4695]
ACCCTATCTCGGTCTATTCTTTTGATTTATAAGGGATTTTGCCGATTTCGGCCTATTGGTTAAAAAATGA
GCTGATTTAACAAAAATTTAACGCGAATTTTAACAAAATATTAACGCTTACAATTTGCCATTCGCCATTC
AGGCTGCGCAACTGTTGGGAAGGGCGATCGGTGCGGGCCTCTTCGCTATTACGCCAGCCCAAGCTACCAT
GATAAGTAAGTAATATTAAGGTACGGGAGGTACTTGGAGCGGCCGC
Features (pLannotate 1.2.2; 21 found; start..end, strand, type, name):
      1..49      +  polyA_signal   poly(A) signal: synthetic polyadenylation signal
     63..154     +  misc_feature   pause site: RNA polymerase II transcriptional pause signal from the human α2 globin gene
    192..210     -  rep_origin     f1 ori (fragment): f1 bacteriophage origin of replication; arrow indicates direction of (+) strand synthesis
    215..370     -  CDS            lacZα (fragment): LacZα fragment of β-galactosidase; lacZ fragment
    378..396     +  promoter       T7 promoter: promoter for bacteriophage T7 RNA polymerase
    405..428     -  misc_feature   MCS (fragment): pBluescript multiple cloning site
    444..462     -  promoter       T3 promoter: promoter for bacteriophage T3 RNA polymerase
    507..523     -  protein_bind   lac operator: The lac repressor binds to the lac operator to inhibit transcription in E. coli. This inhibition can be relieved by adding lactose or isopropyl-β-D-thiogalactopyranoside (IPTG). lac repressor encoded by lacI
    531..561     -  promoter       lac promoter: promoter for the E. coli lac operon
    576..597     -  protein_bind   CAP binding site: CAP binding activates transcription in the presence of cAMP. E. coli catabolite activator protein
    765..910     +  promoter       HSV TK promoter: herpes simplex virus thymidine kinase promoter
    988..1120    +  intron         chimeric intron: chimera between introns from human β-globin and immunoglobulin heavy chain genes
   1180..1896    +  CDS            Citrine: Citrine is a basic (constitutively fluorescent) yellow fluorescent protein published in 2001, derived from Aequorea victoria. It has moderate acid sensitivity.
   2075..2196    -  polyA_signal   SV40 poly(A) signal: SV40 polyadenylation signal
   2219..2287    -  CDS            large T antigen (fragment): large T antigen from SV40 (simian virus 40)
   2303..2435    +  CDS            TcR (fragment): tetracycline efflux protein; tet; confers resistance to tetracycline
   2615..3203    -  rep_origin     ori: high-copy-number ColE1/pMB1/pBR322/pUC origin of replication
   3374..4234    -  CDS            AmpR: β-lactamase; bla; confers resistance to ampicillin, carbenicillin, and related antibiotics
   4235..4339    -  promoter       AmpR promoter: bla
   4366..4794    +  rep_origin     f1 ori (sequence partly withheld): f1 bacteriophage origin of replication; arrow indicates direction of (+) strand synthesis
   4826..4893    -  CDS            lacZα (fragment): LacZα fragment of β-galactosidase; lacZ fragment
