>Addgene plasmid #130524 | pTK_BsmBI_LacZ_Citrine_Nanotag_35 | addgene full sequence | sequence record 257560 | Addgene NGS Result
TATTACGCCAGCTGGCGAAAGGGGGATGTGCTGCAAGGCGATTAAGTTGGGTAACGCCAGGGTTTTCCCA
GTCACGACGTTGTAAAACGACGGCCAGTGAGCGCGCGTAATACGACTCACTATAGGGCGAATTGGGTACC
GGGCCCCCCCTCGAGGTCCTCCAGCTTTTGTTCCCTTTAGTGAGGGTTAATTGCGCGCTTGGCGTAATCA
TGGTCATAGCTGTTTCCTGTGTGAAATTGTTATCCGCTCACAATTCCACACAACATACGAGCCGGAAGCA
TAAAGTGTAAAGCCTGGGGTGCCTAATGAGTGAGCTAACTCACATTAATTGCGTTGCGCTCACTGCCCGC
TTTCCACCGGTCGTCTCCTGTTGGCTAGCCCGGGCTCGAGATCTGCGATCTAAGTAAGCTTGCTGCTTCA
TCCCCGTGGCCCGTTGCTCGCGTTTGCTGGCGGTGTCCCCGGAAGAAATATATTTGCATGTCTTTAGTTC
TATGATGACACAAACCCCGCCCAGCGTCTTGTCATTGGCGAATTCGAACACGCAGATGCAGTCGGGGCGG
CGCGGTCCCAGGTCCACTTCGCATATTAAGGTGACGCGTGTGGCCTCGAACACCGAGCGACCCTGCAGCG
ACCCGCTTAACAGCGTCAACAGCGTGCCGCAGATCCCAAGCTTGCGGCCGCTTAAGCTGCAGAAGTTGGT
CGTGAGGCACTGGGCAGGTAAGTATCAAGGTTACAAGACAGGTTTAAGGAGACCAATAGAAACTGGGCTT
GTCGAGACAGAGAAGACTCTTGCGTTTCTGATAGGCACCTATTGGTCTTACTGACATCCACTTTGCCTTT
CTCTCCACAGGTGTCCACTCCCAGGTTCAATACAGCTCTTAAGCGGCCGCAAGCTAGCTTGCCGCCACCA
TGGTGAGCAAGGGCGAGGAGCTGTTCACCGGGGTGGTGCCCATCCTGGTCGAGCTGGACGGCGACGTAAA
CGGCCACAAGTTCAGCGTGTCCGGCGAGGGCGAGGGCGATGCCACCTACGGCAAGCTGACCCTGAAGTTC
ATCTGCACCACCGGCAAGCTGCCCGTGCCCTGGCCCACCCTCGTGACCACCTTCGGCTACGGCCTGATGT
GCTTCGCCCGCTACCCCGACCACATGAAGCAGCACGACTTCTTCAAGTCCGCCATGCCCGAAGGCTACGT
CCAGGAGCGCACCATCTTCTTCAAGGACGACGGCAACTACAAGACCCGCGCCGAGGTGAAGTTCGAGGGC
GACACCCTGGTGAACCGCATCGAGCTGAAGGGCATCGACTTCAAGGAGGACGGCAACATCCTGGGGCACA
AGCTGGAGTACAACTACAACAGCCACAACGTCTATATCATGGCCGACAAGCAGAAGAACGGCATCAAGGT
GAACTTCAAGATCCGCCACAACATCGAGGACGGCAGCGTGCAGCTCGCCGACCACTACCAGCAGAACACC
CCCATCGGCGACGGCCCCGTGCTGCTGCCCGACAACCACTACCTGAGCTACCAGTCCGCCCTGAGCAAAG
ACCCCAACGAGAAGCGCGATCACATGGTCCTGCTGGAGTTCGTGACCGCCGCCGGGATCACTCTCGGCAT
GGACGAGCTGTACAAGTGAGCCTCTAGACTCCCTCAGCGGCGCGCCGATGCGAAGGAGTTTGCGTACCAC
GAACCTTGCTTGAGCACAGGTCCGAGGCTCAACTAAGGGTTTGGGACGGGCCAACGTAGCTGACTGCTAT
GCCAGATCTCACGTGTCTAGAGTCGGGGCGGCCGGCCGCTTCGAGCAGACATGATAAGATACATTGATGA
GTTTGGACAAACCACAACTAGAATGCAGTGAAAAAAATGCTTTATTTGTGAAATTTGTGATGCTATTGCT
TTATTTGTAACCATTATAAGCTGCAATAAACAAGTTAACAACAACAATTGCATTCATTTTATGTTTCAGG
TTCAGGGGGAGGTGTGGGAGGTTTTTTAAAGCAAGTAAAACCTCTACAAATGTGGTAAAATCGATAAGGA
TCCGTCGACCGATGCCCTTGAGAGCCTTCAACCCAGTCAGCTCCTTCCGGTGGGCGCGGGGCATGACTAT
CGTCGCCGCACTTATGACTGTCTTCTTTATCATGCAACTCGTAGGACAGGTGCCGGCAGCGCTCTTCCGC
TTCCTCGCTCACTGACTCGCTGCGCTCGGTCGTTCGGCTGCGGCGAGCGGTATCAGCTCACTCAAAGGCG
GTAATACGGTTATCCACAGAATCAGGGGATAACGCAGGAAAGAACATGTGAGCAAAAGGCCAGCAAAAGG
CCAGGAACCGTAAAAAGGCCGCGTTGCTGGCGTTTTTCCATAGGCTCCGCCCCCCTGACGAGCATCACAA
AAATCGACGCTCAAGTCAGAGGTGGCGAAACCCGACAGGACTATAAAGATACCAGGCGTTTCCCCCTGGA
AGCTCCCTCGTGCGCTCTCCTGTTCCGACCCTGCCGCTTACCGGATACCTGTCCGCCTTTCTCCCTTCGG
GAAGCGTGGCGCTTTCTCATAGCTCACGCTGTAGGTATCTCAGTTCGGTGTAGGTCGTTCGCTCCAAGCT
GGGCTGTGTGCACGAACCCCCCGTTCAGCCCGACCGCTGCGCCTTATCCGGTAACTATCGTCTTGAGTCC
AACCCGGTAAGACACGACTTATCGCCACTGGCAGCAGCCACTGGTAACAGGATTAGCAGAGCGAGGTATG
TAGGCGGTGCTACAGAGTTCTTGAAGTGGTGGCCTAACTACGGCTACACTAGAAGAACAGTATTTGGTAT
CTGCGCTCTGCTGAAGCCAGTTACCTTCGGAAAAAGAGTTGGTAGCTCTTGATCCGGCAAACAAACCACC
GCTGGTAGCGGTGGTTTTTTTGTTTGCAAGCAGCAGATTACGCGCAGAAAAAAAGGATCTCAAGAAGATC
CTTTGATCTTTTCTACGGGGTCTGACGCTCAGTGGAACGAAAACTCACGTTAAGGGATTTTGGTCATGAG
ATTATCAAAAAGGATCTTCACCTAGATCCTTTTAAATTAAAAATGAAGTTTTAAATCAATCTAAAGTATA
TATGAGTAAACTTGGTCTGACAGTTACCAATGCTTAATCAGTGAGGCACCTATCTCAGCGATCTGTCTAT
TTCGTTCATCCATAGTTGCCTGACTCCCCGTCGTGTAGATAACTACGATACGGGAGGGCTTACCATCTGG
CCCCAGTGCTGCAATGATACCGCGAGACCCACGCTCACCGGCTCCAGATTTATCAGCAATAAACCAGCCA
GCCGGAAGGGCCGAGCGCAGAAGTGGTCCTGCAACTTTATCCGCCTCCATCCAGTCTATTAATTGTTGCC
GGGAAGCTAGAGTAAGTAGTTCGCCAGTTAATAGTTTGCGCAACGTTGTTGCCATTGCTACAGGCATCGT
GGTGTCACGCTCGTCGTTTGGTATGGCTTCATTCAGCTCCGGTTCCCAACGATCAAGGCGAGTTACATGA
TCCCCCATGTTGTGCAAAAAAGCGGTTAGCTCCTTCGGTCCTCCGATCGTTGTCAGAAGTAAGTTGGCCG
CAGTGTTATCACTCATGGTTATGGCAGCACTGCATAATTCTCTTACTGTCATGCCATCCGTAAGATGCTT
TTCTGTGACTGGTGAGTACTCAACCAAGTCATTCTGAGAATAGTGTATGCGGCGACCGAGTTGCTCTTGC
CCGGCGTCAATACGGGATAATACCGCGCCACATAGCAGAACTTTAAAAGTGCTCATCATTGGAAAACGTT
CTTCGGGGCGAAAACTCTCAAGGATCTTACCGCTGTTGAGATCCAGTTCGATGTAACCCACTCGTGCACC
CAACTGATCTTCAGCATCTTTTACTTTCACCAGCGTTTCTGGGTGAGCAAAAACAGGAAGGCAAAATGCC
GCAAAAAAGGGAATAAGGGCGACACGGAAATGTTGAATACTCATACTCTTCCTTTTTCAATATTATTGAA
GCATTTATCAGGGTTATTGTCTCATGAGCGGATACATATTTGAATGTATTTAGAAAAATAAACAAATAGG
GGTTCCGCGCACATTTCCCCGAAAAGTGCCACCTG
[124 nt withheld, positions 4096-4219]
C
[91 nt withheld, positions 4221-4311]
A
[49 nt withheld, positions 4313-4361]
CCTTTGACGTTGGAGTCCACGTTCTTT
[37 nt withheld, positions 4389-4425]
ACCCTATCTCGGTCTATTCTTTTGATTTATAAGGGATTTTGCCGATTTCGGCCTATTGGTTAAAAAATGA
GCTGATTTAACAAAAATTTAACGCGAATTTTAACAAAATATTAACGCTTACAATTTGCCATTCGCCATTC
AGGCTGCGCAACTGTTGGGAAGGGCGATCGGTGCGGGCCTCTTCGCTATTACGCCAGCCCAAGCTACCAT
GATAAGTAAGTAATATTAAGGTACGGGAGGTACTTGGAGCGGCCGCAATAAAATATCTTTATTTTCATTA
CATCTGTGTGTTGGTTTTTTGTGTGAATCGATAGTACTAACATACGCTCTCCATCAAAACAAAACGAAAC
AAAACAAACTAGCAAAATAGGCTGTCCCCAGTGCAAGTGCAGGTGCCAGAACATTTCTCTATCGATAGGT
ACCGAGCTCGAGTTGCCAGGGAGACGGGCGCCGCTACAGGGCGCGTCCCATTCGCCATTCAGGCTGCGCA
ACTGTTGGGAAGGGCGATCGGTGCGGGCCTCTTCGC
Features (pLannotate 1.2.2; 21 found; start..end, strand, type, name):
    108..126     +  promoter       T7 promoter: promoter for bacteriophage T7 RNA polymerase
    135..158     -  misc_feature   MCS (fragment): pBluescript multiple cloning site
    174..192     -  promoter       T3 promoter: promoter for bacteriophage T3 RNA polymerase
    237..253     -  protein_bind   lac operator: The lac repressor binds to the lac operator to inhibit transcription in E. coli. This inhibition can be relieved by adding lactose or isopropyl-β-D-thiogalactopyranoside (IPTG). lac repressor encoded by lacI
    261..291     -  promoter       lac promoter: promoter for the E. coli lac operon
    306..327     -  protein_bind   CAP binding site: CAP binding activates transcription in the presence of cAMP. E. coli catabolite activator protein
    495..640     +  promoter       HSV TK promoter: herpes simplex virus thymidine kinase promoter
    718..850     +  intron         chimeric intron: chimera between introns from human β-globin and immunoglobulin heavy chain genes
    910..1626    +  CDS            Citrine: Citrine is a basic (constitutively fluorescent) yellow fluorescent protein published in 2001, derived from Aequorea victoria. It has moderate acid sensitivity.
   1805..1926    -  polyA_signal   SV40 poly(A) signal: SV40 polyadenylation signal
   1949..2017    -  CDS            large T antigen (fragment): large T antigen from SV40 (simian virus 40)
   2033..2165    +  CDS            TcR (fragment): tetracycline efflux protein; tet; confers resistance to tetracycline
   2345..2933    -  rep_origin     ori: high-copy-number ColE1/pMB1/pBR322/pUC origin of replication
   3104..3964    -  CDS            AmpR: β-lactamase; bla; confers resistance to ampicillin, carbenicillin, and related antibiotics
   3965..4069    -  promoter       AmpR promoter: bla
   4096..4524    +  rep_origin     f1 ori (sequence partly withheld): f1 bacteriophage origin of replication; arrow indicates direction of (+) strand synthesis
   4556..4623    -  CDS            lacZα (fragment): LacZα fragment of β-galactosidase; lacZ fragment
   4682..4730    +  polyA_signal   poly(A) signal: synthetic polyadenylation signal
   4744..4835    +  misc_feature   pause site: RNA polymerase II transcriptional pause signal from the human α2 globin gene
   4873..4891    -  rep_origin     f1 ori (fragment): f1 bacteriophage origin of replication; arrow indicates direction of (+) strand synthesis
   4896..100     -  CDS            lacZα (fragment) (across the origin): LacZα fragment of β-galactosidase; lacZ fragment
