[The description below was written by a language model from this plasmid's Addgene catalogue record and pLannotate feature annotations shown in this document.]
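Description:
pTK_BsmBI_LacZ_Citrine_Nanotag_35 is a 4,951 bp enhancer-testing reporter plasmid built on the pTK_BsmBI backbone. It is propagated in E. coli under ampicillin selection (AmpR with its bla promoter). The feature table annotates a ColE1/pUC-type origin, although the catalogue entry lists the plasmid as low copy. An f1 phage origin is also present. Short fragments annotated as tetracycline resistance and SV40 large T antigen appear to be non-functional backbone remnants.

The reporter unit consists of the herpes simplex virus thymidine kinase minimal promoter, a chimeric β-globin/immunoglobulin intron, the coding sequence for the yellow fluorescent protein Citrine, and an SV40 polyadenylation signal region. A minimal promoter of this kind gives little expression alone, so Citrine fluorescence reports the activity of a candidate enhancer placed upstream.

Immediately upstream of the TK promoter sits a small lacZα cassette, recorded as a 276 bp insert. It has a lac promoter, lac operator and CAP site, together with T7 and T3 promoters and a fragment of the pBluescript polylinker. The plasmid name suggests this cassette is a BsmBI-excisable stuffer, so that replacing it with an enhancer fragment could be scored by blue/white screening. The record does not annotate the BsmBI sites and lists the cloning sites as unknown.

A synthetic poly(A) signal and the human α2-globin transcriptional pause site lie further upstream. These elements are typically used to block read-through transcription from the backbone into the reporter.

The "Nanotag_35" in the name implies a unique identifying sequence that distinguishes this vector from sibling vectors in a series, but its location and nature are not annotated. The two feature tables (repository and depositor sequences) describe the same molecule with different start coordinates. The associated study concerns neural crest gene regulatory networks in vivo.
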