Addgene plasmid #130524: pTK_BsmBI_LacZ_Citrine_Nanotag_35
Purpose: Enhancer cloning nanotag reporter vector
Depositing lab: Tatjana Sauka-Spengler. Depositing organization: University of Oxford. Publication: Reconstruction of the Global Neural Crest Gene Regulatory Network In Vivo. Williams RM, Candido-Ferreira I, Repapi E, Gavriouchkina D, Senanayake U, Ling ITC, Telenius J, Taylor S, Hughes J, Sauka-Spengler T. Dev Cell. 2019 Oct 21;51(2):255-276.e7. doi: 10.1016/j.devcel.2019.10.003. PubMed 31639368.
Backbone
  Vector backbone: pTK_BsmBI
  Backbone size w/o insert (bp): 4670
  Vector type: Enhancer cloning nanotag reporter vector
Growth in bacteria
  Bacterial resistance: Ampicillin, 100 μg/mL
  Growth temperature: 37°C
  Growth strain: DH5alpha
  Copy number: Low Copy
Gene/Insert
  Gene/Insert name: LacZ
  Insert size (bp): 276
  Promoter: thymidine kinase minimal promoter
  Cloning method: Restriction Enzyme; 5′ cloning site Unknown (unknown if destroyed)
  Sequencing primers: 5′ pTK forward CTAGCAAAATAGGCTGTCCC; 3′ pTK reverse ATATTTCTTCCGGGGACACC
Terms and licenses: Academic/Nonprofit Terms; Industry Terms: Not Available to Industry
How to cite: pTK_BsmBI_LacZ_Citrine_Nanotag_35 was a gift from Tatjana Sauka-Spengler (Addgene plasmid # 130524 ; http://n2t.net/addgene:130524 ; RRID:Addgene_130524)
